>Addgene plasmid #226644 | pAM220 | addgene full sequence | sequence record 450669 | Addgene NGS Result
ATAGGCGCCAGCAACCGCACCTGTGGCGCCGGTGATGCCGGCCACGATGCGTCCGGCGTAGAGGATCGAG
ATCTCGATCCCGCGAAATTAATACGACTCACTATAGGGGAATTGTGAGCGGATAACAATTCCCCTCTAGA
AATAATTTTGTTTAACTTTAAGAAGGAGATATACATATGGCTTCTGGAGCCGATTCAAAAGGTGATGACC
TATCAACAGCCATTCTCAAACAGAAGAACCGTCCCAATCGGTTAATTGTTGATGAAGCCATCAATGAGGA
CAACAGTGTGGTGTCCTTGTCCCAGCCCAAGATGGATGAATTGCAGTTGTTCCGAGGTGACACAGTGTTG
CTGAAAGGAAAGAAGAGACGAGAAGCTGTTTGCATCGTCCTTTCTGATGATACTTGTTCTGATGAGAAGA
TTCGGATGAATAGAGTTGTTCGGAATAACCTTCGTGTACGCCTAGGGGATGTCATCAGCATCCAGCCATG
CCCTGATGTGAAGTACGGCAAACGTATCCATGTGCTGCCCATTGATGACACAGTGGAAGGCATTACTGGT
AATCTCTTCGAGGTATACCTTAAGCCGTACTTCCTGGAAGCGTATCGACCCATCCGGAAAGGAGACATTT
TTCTTGTCCGTGGTGGGATGCATGCTGTGGAGTTCAAAGTGGTGGAAACAGATCCTAGCCCTTATTGCAT
TGTTGCTCCAGACACAGTGATCCACTGCGAAGGGGAGCCTATCAAACGAGAGGATGAGGAAGAGTCCTTG
AATGAAGTAGGGTATGATGACATTGGTGGCTGCAGGAAGCAGCTAGCTCAGATAAAGGAGATGGTGGAAC
TGCCCCTGAGACATCCTGCCCTCTTTAAGGCAATTGGTGTGAAGCCTCCTAGAGGAATCCTGCTTTACGG
ACCTCCTGGAACAGGAAAGACCCTGATTGCTCGAGCTGTAGCAAATGAGACTGGAGCCTTCTTCTTCTTG
ATCAATGGTCCTGAGATCATGAGCAAATTGGCTGGTGAGTCTGAGAGCAACCTTCGTAAAGCCTTTGAGG
AGGCTGAGAAGAATGCTCCTGCCATCATCTTCATTGATGAGCTAGATGCCATCGCTCCCAAAAGAGAGAA
AACTCATGGCGAGGTGGAGCGGCGCATTGTATCACAGTTGTTGACCCTCATGGATGGCCTAAAGCAGAGG
GCACATGTGATTGTTATGGCAGCAACCAACAGACCCAACAGCATTGACCCAGCTCTACGGCGATTTGGTC
GCTTTGACAGGGAGGTAGATATTGGAATTCCTGATGCTACAGGACGCTTAGAGATTCTTCAGATCCATAC
CAAGAACATGAAGCTGGCAGATGATGTGGACCTGGAACAGGTAGCCAATGAGACTCACGGGCATGTGGGT
GCTGACTTAGCAGCCCTGTGCTCAGAGGCTGCTCTGCAAGCCATCCGCAAGAAGATGGATCTCATTGACC
TAGAGGATGAGACCATTGATGCCGAGGTCATGAACTCTCTAGCAGTTACTATGGATGACTTCCGGTGGGC
CTTGAGCCAGAGTAACCCATCAGCACTGCGGGAAACCGTGGTAGAGGTGCCACAGGTAACCTGGGAAGAC
ATCGGGGGCCTAGAGGATGTCAAACGTGAGCTACAGGAGCTGGTCCAGTATCCTGTGGAGCACCCAGACA
AATTCCTGAAGTTTGGCATGACACCTTCCAAGGGAGTTCTGTTCTATGGACCTCCTGGCTGTGGGAAAAC
TTTGTTGGCCAAAGCCATTGCTAATGAATGCCAGGCCAACTTCATCTCCATCAAGGGTCCTGAGCTGCTC
ACCATGTGGTTTGGGGAGTCTGAGGCCAATGTCAGAGAAATCTTTGACAAGGCCCGCCAAGCTGCCCCCT
GTGTGCTATTCTTTGATGAGCTGGATTCGATTGCCAAGGCTCGTGGAGGTAACATTGGAGATGGTGGTGG
GGCTGCTGACCGAGTCATCAACCAGATCCTGACAGAAATGGATGGCATGTCCACAAAAAAAAATGTGTTC
ATCATTGGCGCTACCAACCGGCCTGACATCATTGATCCTGCCATCCTCAGACCTGGCCGTCTTGATCAGC
TCATCTACATCCCACTTCCTGATGAGAAGTCCCGTGTTGCCATCCTCAAGGCTAACCTGCGCAAGTCCCC
AGTTGCCAAGGATGTGGACTTGGAGTTCCTGGCTAAAATGACTAATGGCTTCTCTGGAGCTGACCTGACA
GAGATTTGCCAGCGTGCTTGCAAGCTGGCCATCCGTGAATCCATCGAGAGTGAGATTAGGCGAGAACGAG
AGAGGCAGACAAACCCATCAGCCATGGAGGTAGAAGAGGATGATCCAGTGCCTGAGATCCGTCGAGATCA
CTTTGAAGAAGCCATGCGCTTTGCGCGCCGTTCTGTCAGTGACAATGACATTCGGAAGTATGAGATGTTT
GCCCAGACCCTTCAGCAGAGTCGGGGCTTTGGCAGCTTCAGATTCCCTTCAGGGAACCAGGGTGGAGCTG
GCCCCAGTCAGGGCAGTGGAGGCGGCACAGGTGGCAGTGTATACACAGAAGACAATGATGATGACCTGTA
TGGCGTCGACAAGCTTGCGGCCGCACTCGAGCACCACCACCACCACCACTGAGATCCGGCTGCTAACAAA
GCCCGAAAGGAAGCTGAGTTGGCTGCTGCCACCGCTGAGCAATAACTAGCATAACCCCTTGGGGCCTCTA
AACGGGTCTTGAGGGGTTTTTTGCTGAAAGGAGGAACTATATCCGGATTGGCGAATGGG
[124 nt withheld, positions 2790-2913]
C
[91 nt withheld, positions 2915-3005]
A
[49 nt withheld, positions 3007-3055]
CCTTTGACGTTGGAGTCCACGTTCTTT
[37 nt withheld, positions 3083-3119]
ACCCTATCTCGGTCTATTCTTTTGATTTATAAGGGATTTTGCCGATTTCGGCCTATTGGTTAAAAAATGA
GCTGATTTAACAAAAATTTAACGCGAATTTTAACAAAATATTAACGCTTACAATTTAGGTGGCACTTTTC
GGGGAAATGTGCGCGGAACCCCTATTTGTTTATTTTTCTAAATACATTCAAATATGTATCCGCTCATGAA
TTAATTCTTAGAAAAACTCATCGAGCATCAAATGAAACTGCAATTTATTCATATCAGGATTATCAATACC
ATATTTTTGAAAAAGCCGTTTCTGTAATGAAGGAGAAAACTCACCGAGGCAGTTCCATAGGATGGCAAGA
TCCTGGTATCGGTCTGCGATTCCGACTCGTCCAACATCAATACAACCTATTAATTTCCCCTCGTCAAAAA
TAAGGTTATCAAGTGAGAAATCACCATGAGTGACGACTGAATCCGGTGAGAATGGCAAAAGTTTATGCAT
TTCTTTCCAGACTTGTTCAACAGGCCAGCCATTACGCTCGTCATCAAAATCACTCGCATCAACCAAACCG
TTATTCATTCGTGATTGCGCCTGAGCGAGACGAAATACGCGATCGCTGTTAAAAGGACAATTACAAACAG
GAATCGAATGCAACCGGCGCAGGAACACTGCCAGCGCATCAACAATATTTTCACCTGAATCAGGATATTC
TTCTAATACCTGGAATGCTGTTTTCCCGGGGATCGCAGTGGTGAGTAACCATGCATCATCAGGAGTACGG
ATAAAATGCTTGATGGTCGGAAGAGGCATAAATTCCGTCAGCCAGTTTAGTCTGACCATCTCATCTGTAA
CATCATTGGCAACGCTACCTTTGCCATGTTTCAGAAACAACTCTGGCGCATCGGGCTTCCCATACAATCG
ATAGATTGTCGCACCTGATTGCCCGACATTATCGCGAGCCCATTTATACCCATATAAATCAGCATCCATG
TTGGAATTTAATCGCGGCCTAGAGCAAGACGTTTCCCGTTGAATATGGCTCATAACACCCCTTGTATTAC
TGTTTATGTAAGCAGACAGTTTTATTGTTCATGACCAAAATCCCTTAACGTGAGTTTTCGTTCCACTGAG
CGTCAGACCCCGTAGAAAAGATCAAAGGATCTTCTTGAGATCCTTTTTTTCTGCGCGTAATCTGCTGCTT
GCAAACAAAAAAACCACCGCTACCAGCGGTGGTTTGTTTGCCGGATCAAGAGCTACCAACTCTTTTTCCG
AAGGTAACTGGCTTCAGCAGAGCGCAGATACCAAATACTGTCCTTCTAGTGTAGCCGTAGTTAGGCCACC
ACTTCAAGAACTCTGTAGCACCGCCTACATACCTCGCTCTGCTAATCCTGTTACCAGTGGCTGCTGCCAG
TGGCGATAAGTCGTGTCTTACCGGGTTGGACTCAAGACGATAGTTACCGGATAAGGCGCAGCGGTCGGGC
TGAACGGGGGGTTCGTGCACACAGCCCAGCTTGGAGCGAACGACCTACACCGAACTGAGATACCTACAGC
GTGAGCTATGAGAAAGCGCCACGCTTCCCGAAGGGAGAAAGGCGGACAGGTATCCGGTAAGCGGCAGGGT
CGGAACAGGAGAGCGCACGAGGGAGCTTCCAGGGGGAAACGCCTGGTATCTTTATAGTCCTGTCGGGTTT
CGCCACCTCTGACTTGAGCGTCGATTTTTGTGATGCTCGTCAGGGGGGCGGAGCCTATGGAAAAACGCCA
GCAACGCGGCCTTTTTACGGTTCCTGGCCTTTTGCTGGCCTTTTGCTCACATGTTCTTTCCTGCGTTATC
CCCTGATTCTGTGGATAACCGTATTACCGCCTTTGAGTGAGCTGATACCGCTCGCCGCAGCCGAACGACC
GAGCGCAGCGAGTCAGTGAGCGAGGAAGCGGAAGAGCGCCTGATGCGGTATTTTCTCCTTACGCATCTGT
GCGGTATTTCACACCGCAATGGTGCACTCTCAGTACAATCTGCTCTGATGCCGCATAGTTAAGCCAGTAT
ACACTCCGCTATCGCTACGTGACTGGGTCATGGCTGCGCCCCGACACCCGCCAACACCCGCTGACGCGCC
CTGACGGGCTTGTCTGCTCCCGGCATCCGCTTACAGACAAGCTGTGACCGTCTCCGGGAGCTGCATGTGT
CAGAGGTTTTCACCGTCATCACCGAAACGCGCGAGGCAGCTGCGGTAAAGCTCATCAGCGTGGTCGTGAA
GCGATTCACAGATGTCTGCCTGTTCATCCGCGTCCAGCTCGTTGAGTTTCTCCAGAAGCGTTAATGTCTG
GCTTCTGATAAAGCGGGCCATGTTAAGGGCGGTTTTTTCCTGTTTGGTCACTGATGCCTCCGTGTAAGGG
GGATTTCTGTTCATGGGGGTAATGATACCGATGAAACGAGAGAGGATGCTCACGATACGGGTTACTGATG
ATGAACATGCCCGGTTACTGGAACGTTGTGAGGGTAAACAACTGGCGGTATGGATGCGGCGGGACCAGAG
AAAAATCACTCAGGGTCAATGCCAGCGCTTCGTTAATACAGATGTAGGTGTTCCACAGGGTAGCCAGCAG
CATCCTGCGATGCAGATCCGGAACATAATGGTGCAGGGCGCTGACTTCCGCGTTTCCAGACTTTACGAAA
CACGGAAACCGAAGACCATTCATGTTGTTGCTCAGGTCGCAGACGTTTTGCAGCAGCAGTCGCTTCACGT
TCGCTCGCGTATCGGTGATTCATTCTGCTAACCAGTAAGGCAACCCCGCCAGCCTAGCCGGGTCCTCAAC
GACAGGAGCACGATCATGCGCACCCGTGGGGCCGCCATGCCGGCGATAATGGCCTGCTTCTCGCCGAAAC
GTTTGGTGGCGGGACCAGTGACGAAGGCTTGAGCGAGGGCGTGCAAGATTCCGAATACCGCAAGCGACAG
GCCGATCATCGTCGCGCTCCAGCGAAAGCGGTCCTCGCCGAAAATGACCCAGAGCGCTGCCGGCACCTGT
CCTACGAGTTGCATGATAAAGAAGACAGTCATAAGTGCGGCGACGATAGTCATGCCCCGCGCCCACCGGA
AGGAGCTGACTGGGTTGAAGGCTCTCAAGGGCATCGGTCGAGATCCCGGTGCCTAATGAGTGAGCTAACT
TACATTAATTGCGTTGCGCTCACTGCCCGCTTTCCAGTCGGGAAACCTGTCGTGCCAGCTGCATTAATGA
ATCGGCCAACGCGCGGGGAGAGGCGGTTTGCGTATTGGGCGCCAGGGTGGTTTTTCTTTTCACCAGTGAG
ACGGGCAACAGCTGATTGCCCTTCACCGCCTGGCCCTGAGAGAGTTGCAGCAAGCGGTCCACGCTGGTTT
GCCCCAGCAGGCGAAAATCCTGTTTGATGGTGGTTAACGGCGGGATATAACATGAGCTGTCTTCGGTATC
GTCGTATCCCACTACCGAGATATCCGCACCAACGCGCAGCCCGGACTCGGTAATGGCGCGCATTGCGCCC
AGCGCCATCTGATCGTTGGCAACCAGCATCGCAGTGGGAACGATGCCCTCATTCAGCATTTGCATGGTTT
GTTGAAAACCGGACATGGCACTCCAGTCGCCTTCCCGTTCCGCTATCGGCTGAATTTGATTGCGAGTGAG
ATATTTATGCCAGCCAGCCAGACGCAGACGCGCCGAGACAGAACTTAATGGGCCCGCTAACAGCGCGATT
TGCTGGTGACCCAATGCGACCAGATGCTCCACGCCCAGTCGCGTACCGTCTTCATGGGAGAAAATAATAC
TGTTGATGGGTGTCTGGTCAGAGACATCAAGAAATAACGCCGGAACATTAGTGCAGGCAGCTTCCACAGC
AATGGCATCCTGGTCATCCAGCGGATAGTTAATGATCAGCCCACTGACGCGTTGCGCGAGAAGATTGTGC
ACCGCCGCTTTACAGGCTTCGACGCCGCTTCGTTCTACCATCGACACCACCACGCTGGCACCCAGTTGAT
CGGCGCGAGATTTAATCGCCGCGACAATTTGCGACGGCGCGTGCAGGGCCAGACTGGAGGTGGCAACGCC
AATCAGCAACGACTGTTTGCCCGCCAGTTGTTGTGCCACGCGGTTGGGAATGTAATTCAGCTCCGCCATC
GCCGCTTCCACTTTTTCCCGCGTTTTCGCAGAAACGTGGCTGGCCTGGTTCACCACGCGGGAAACGGTCT
GATAAGAGACACCGGCATACTCTGCGACATCGTATAACGTTACTGGTTTCACATTCACCACCCTGAATTG
ACTCTCTTCCGGGCGCTATCATGCCATACCGCGAAAGGTTTTGCGCCATTCGATGGTGTCCGGGATCTCG
ACGCTCTCCCTTATGCGACTCCTGCATTAGGAAGCAGCCCAGTAGTAGGTTGAGGCCGTTGAGCACCGCC
GCCGCAAGGAATGGTGCATGCAAGGAGATGGCGCCCAACAGTCCCCCGGCCACGGGGCCTGCCACCATAC
CCACGCCGAAACAAGCGCTCATGAGCCCGAAGTGGCGAGCCCGATCTTCCCCATCGGTGATGTCGGCGAT
Features (pLannotate 1.2.2; 19 found; start..end, strand, type, name):
     89..107     +  promoter       T7 promoter: promoter for bacteriophage T7 RNA polymerase
    108..132     +  protein_bind   lac operator: The lac repressor binds to the lac operator to inhibit transcription in E. coli. This inhibition can be relieved by adding lactose or isopropyl-β-D-thiogalactopyranoside (IPTG). lac repressor encoded by lacI
    147..169     +  RBS            RBS: efficient ribosome binding site from bacteriophage T7 gene 10 (Olins and Rangwala, 1989)
    177..2594    +  CDS            VCP: TERA_HUMAN - Experimental evidence at protein level: Swiss-Prot protein existence level 1. Necessary for the fragmentation of Golgi stacks during mitosis and for their reassembly after mitosis. Involved in the formation of the transitional endoplasmic reticulum (tER). The transfer of membranes from the endoplasmic reticulum to the Golgi apparatus occurs via 50-70 nm transition vesicles which derive from part-rough, part-smooth transitional elements of the endoplasmic reticulum (tER). Vesicle budding from the tER is an ATP-dependent process. The ternary complex containing UFD1, VCP and NPLOC4 b
   2622..2639    +  CDS            9xHis (fragment): 9xHis affinity tag
   2649..2698    +  CDS            SET1 (fragment): solubility-enhancement tag derived from T7 phage gene 10B
   2706..2753    +  terminator     T7 terminator: transcription terminator for bacteriophage T7 RNA polymerase
   2790..3218    +  rep_origin     f1 ori (sequence partly withheld): f1 bacteriophage origin of replication; arrow indicates direction of (+) strand synthesis
   3271..3328    +  promoter       AmpR promoter (fragment): bla
   3337..4152    -  CDS            KanR: aminoglycoside phosphotransferase; aph(3')-Ia; confers resistance to kanamycin in bacteria or G418 (Geneticin®) in eukaryotes
   4274..4862    +  rep_origin     ori: high-copy-number ColE1/pMB1/pBR322/pUC origin of replication
   5048..5187    -  misc_feature   bom: basis of mobility region from pBR322
   5289..5480    -  CDS            rop: Rop protein, which maintains plasmids at low copy number; rop
   5497..5877    +  CDS            YPB1_ECOLX: Protein predicted: Swiss-Prot protein existence level 4. From Escherichia coli.
   5949..6240    -  CDS            TcR (fragment): tetracycline efflux protein; tet; confers resistance to tetracycline
   6255..6276    -  protein_bind   CAP binding site: CAP binding activates transcription in the presence of cAMP. E. coli catabolite activator protein
   6289..7371    -  CDS            lacI: lac repressor; lacI; The lac repressor binds to the lac operator to inhibit transcription in E. coli. This inhibition can be relieved by adding lactose or isopropyl-β-D-thiogalactopyranoside (IPTG).
   7372..7449    -  promoter       lacI promoter: lacI
   7457..67      -  CDS            TcR (fragment) (across the origin): tetracycline efflux protein; tet; confers resistance to tetracycline
