[The description below was written by a language model from this plasmid's Addgene catalogue record and pLannotate feature annotations shown in this document.]
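Description:
pAM220 is a bacterial expression plasmid built on the pET24b backbone for producing human p97 (VCP, also known as CDC48 or TERA) carrying the R159H substitution with a C-terminal His6 tag. It is maintained in E. coli through a ColE1/pMB1-type origin and selected with kanamycin via an aminoglycoside phosphotransferase gene. The catalogue lists it as high copy, although the feature table also shows the rop gene and bom region inherited from pBR322, which normally moderate copy number. An f1 origin is present as well. The short tetracycline-resistance fragments, the partial AmpR promoter and a predicted E. coli ORF appear to be nonfunctional backbone remnants rather than working parts.

The VCP coding sequence sits downstream of a T7 promoter fused to a lac operator and the strong phage T7 gene 10 ribosome binding site, and is followed by the vector-encoded histidine tag (annotated as a fragment of a longer His tag, consistent with six residues) and the T7 terminator. The small "SET1" fragment annotated just before the terminator is probably a match to T7-derived vector sequence, not an expressed fusion partner. The plasmid-borne lacI gene supplies lac repressor, so transcription stays off until IPTG is added in a host that provides T7 RNA polymerase; the listed DH5alpha strain serves for propagation only.

The associated publication concerns multisystem proteinopathy mutations in VCP/p97 and their effects on NPLOC4·UFD1L cofactor binding and substrate processing. This suggests the plasmid is used to make recombinant mutant p97, purified by metal-affinity chromatography, for comparison with the wild-type AAA+ ATPase in biochemical and structural work.
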