Addgene plasmid #226644: pAM220
Purpose: pET24b-p97-R159H-His6
Depositing lab: Andreas Martin. Depositing organization: University of California, Berkeley. Publication: Multisystem Proteinopathy Mutations in VCP/p97 Increase NPLOC4.UFD1L Binding and Substrate Processing. Blythe EE, Gates SN, Deshaies RJ, Martin A. Structure. 2019 Dec 3;27(12):1820-1829.e4. doi: 10.1016/j.str.2019.09.011. Epub 2019 Oct 14. PubMed 31623962.
Backbone
  Vector backbone: pET24b
  Vector type: Bacterial Expression
Growth in bacteria
  Bacterial resistance: Kanamycin, 50 μg/mL
  Growth temperature: 37°C
  Growth strain: DH5alpha
  Copy number: High Copy
Gene/Insert
  Gene/Insert name: p97
  Species: H. sapiens (human)
  Mutation: R159H
  Entrez Gene: VCP (a.k.a. CDC48, FTDALS6, TERA, p97)
  Tag / fusion protein: His (C terminal on insert)
Terms and licenses: Academic/Nonprofit Terms; Industry Terms: Not Available to Industry
How to cite: pAM220 was a gift from Andreas Martin (Addgene plasmid # 226644 ; http://n2t.net/addgene:226644 ; RRID:Addgene_226644)
